Addgene plasmid #127093: GFP-(SUMO)3
Purpose: Bacterial expression plasmid for eGFP-(SUMO)3 client to assess SUMO-SIM scaffolds.
Depositing lab: Michael Rosen. Depositing organization: University of Texas Southwestern Medical Center. Publication: Compositional Control of Phase-Separated Cellular Bodies. Banani SF, Rice AM, Peeples WB, Lin Y, Jain S, Parker R, Rosen MK. Cell. 2016 Jul 28;166(3):651-663. doi: 10.1016/j.cell.2016.06.010. Epub 2016 Jun 30. PubMed 27374333.
Backbone
  Vector backbone: unknown
  Backbone manufacturer: unknown
  Backbone size w/o insert (bp): 5000
  Total vector size (bp): 7165
  Modifications to backbone: His10-tev-cloning sites-tev-RK see attachment
  Vector type: Bacterial Expression
Growth in bacteria
  Bacterial resistance: Ampicillin, 100 μg/mL
  Growth temperature: 37°C
  Growth strain: DH5alpha
  Copy number: Low Copy
Gene/Insert
  Gene/Insert name: EGFP - 3 repeats of human SUMO3 each separated by (GGS)4 (alt name: SUMO3)
  Species: H. sapiens (human)
  Insert size (bp): 1680
  Entrez Gene: SUMO3 (a.k.a. SMT3A, SMT3H1, SUMO-3, Smt3B)
  Promoter: unknown
  Tag / fusion protein: EGFP (N terminal on insert)
  Cloning method: Restriction Enzyme; 5′ cloning site BamHI (not destroyed); 3′ cloning site XhoI (not destroyed)
  Sequencing primers: 5′ T7: 5'-TAATACGACTCACTATAGGG-3'; 3′ T7-Term: 5'-GCTAGTTATTGCTCAGCGG-3'
Terms and licenses: Academic/Nonprofit Terms; Industry Terms: Not Available to Industry
How to cite: GFP-(SUMO)3 was a gift from Michael Rosen (Addgene plasmid # 127093 ; http://n2t.net/addgene:127093 ; RRID:Addgene_127093)
