[The description below was written by a language model from this plasmid's Addgene catalogue record and pLannotate feature annotations shown in this document.]
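Description:
GFP-(SUMO)3 is a bacterial expression plasmid of about 7.2 kb that produces a fluorescent, trivalent SUMO protein in E. coli. The catalogue entry lists both backbone and promoter as unknown. The annotated sequence, however, shows a pET-like architecture: a T7 promoter followed by a lac operator and the phage T7 gene 10 ribosome binding site, a T7 terminator downstream of the coding region, and a lacI cassette supplying repressor. Expression should therefore depend on T7 RNA polymerase and be inducible with IPTG. The plasmid is selected with ampicillin through the bla gene. It replicates from a ColE1/pBR322-type origin accompanied by bom and rop, which fits the recorded low copy number. An f1 origin and remnants of a tetracycline resistance gene are also present.

The open reading frame begins with an N-terminal polyhistidine tag, recorded as His10 with a TEV site and annotated as an 8xHis match. This is followed by EGFP (the closest annotated match is mEGFP) and then three copies of human SUMO3, each separated by (GGS)4 linkers and cloned between BamHI and XhoI. The automated annotation marks only one SUMO-family segment, labelled by similarity to bovine SUMO2, so the other repeats in the region after GFP are not individually called. Downstream of the insert lie a second TEV site and short matches to His-tag and T7 gene 10-derived sequences. The record describes the C-terminal backbone element simply as "tev-RK". The TEV sites presumably allow flanking tags to be removed after affinity purification.

The purified protein is intended as a fluorescent client for studying SUMO-SIM scaffolds. Its recruitment into phase-separated polySUMO/polySIM condensates can be followed by GFP fluorescence.
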