Features (pLannotate 1.2.2; 22 found; start..end, strand, type, name):
   1152..1421    +  CDS            SUMO2 (fragment): SUMO2_BOVIN - Also known as SMT3B From Bos taurus (Bovine).
   1455..1472    +  CDS            TEV site (fragment): tobacco etch virus (TEV) protease recognition and cleavage site
   1515..1532    +  CDS            9xHis (fragment): 9xHis affinity tag
   1542..1591    +  CDS            SET1 (fragment): solubility-enhancement tag derived from T7 phage gene 10B
   1599..1646    +  terminator     T7 terminator: transcription terminator for bacteriophage T7 RNA polymerase
   1683..2111    +  rep_origin     f1 ori (sequence partly withheld): f1 bacteriophage origin of replication; arrow indicates direction of (+) strand synthesis
   2164..2268    +  promoter       AmpR promoter: bla
   2269..3129    +  CDS            AmpR: β-lactamase; bla; confers resistance to ampicillin, carbenicillin, and related antibiotics
   3300..3888    +  rep_origin     ori: high-copy-number ColE1/pMB1/pBR322/pUC origin of replication
   4074..4213    -  misc_feature   bom: basis of mobility region from pBR322
   4315..4506    -  CDS            rop: Rop protein, which maintains plasmids at low copy number; rop
   4523..4903    +  CDS            YPB1_ECOLX: Protein predicted: Swiss-Prot protein existence level 4. From Escherichia coli.
   4975..5266    -  CDS            TcR (fragment): tetracycline efflux protein; tet; confers resistance to tetracycline
   5281..5302    -  protein_bind   CAP binding site: CAP binding activates transcription in the presence of cAMP. E. coli catabolite activator protein
   5315..6397    -  CDS            lacI: lac repressor; lacI; The lac repressor binds to the lac operator to inhibit transcription in E. coli. This inhibition can be relieved by adding lactose or isopropyl-β-D-thiogalactopyranoside (IPTG).
   6398..6475    -  promoter       lacI promoter: lacI
   6483..6762    -  CDS            TcR (fragment): tetracycline efflux protein; tet; confers resistance to tetracycline
   6784..6802    +  promoter       T7 promoter: promoter for bacteriophage T7 RNA polymerase
   6803..6827    +  protein_bind   lac operator: The lac repressor binds to the lac operator to inhibit transcription in E. coli. This inhibition can be relieved by adding lactose or isopropyl-β-D-thiogalactopyranoside (IPTG). lac repressor encoded by lacI
   6842..6864    +  RBS            RBS: efficient ribosome binding site from bacteriophage T7 gene 10 (Olins and Rangwala, 1989)
   6880..6903    +  CDS            8xHis: 8xHis affinity tag
   6934..485     +  CDS            mEGFP (across the origin): mEGFP is a basic (constitutively fluorescent) green fluorescent protein published in 2002, derived from Aequorea victoria. It has moderate acid sensitivity.
>Addgene plasmid #127093 | GFP-(SUMO)3 | addgene full sequence | sequence record 255275 | Addgene NGS Result
ACATGAAGCAGCACGACTTCTTCAAGTCCGCCATGCCCGAAGGCTACGTCCAGGAGCGCACCATCTTCTT
CAAGGACGACGGCAACTACAAGACCCGCGCCGAGGTGAAGTTCGAGGGCGACACCCTGGTGAACCGCATC
GAGCTGAAGGGCATCGACTTCAAGGAGGACGGCAACATCCTGGGGCACAAGCTGGAGTACAACTACAACA
GCCACAACGTCTATATCATGGCCGACAAGCAGAAGAACGGCATCAAGGTGAACTTCAAGATCCGCCACAA
CATCGAGGACGGCAGCGTGCAGCTCGCCGACCACTACCAGCAGAACACCCCCATCGGCGACGGCCCCGTG
CTGCTGCCCGACAACCACTACCTGAGCACCCAGTCCAAGCTGAGCAAAGACCCCAACGAGAAGCGCGATC
ACATGGTCCTGCTGGAGTTCGTGACCGCCGCCGGGATCACTCTCGGCATGGACGAGCTGTACAAGTCCGG
AGGCTCCGGCGGGAGCGGTGGGAGTTGGGGAGGGTCTATGTCAGAAGAGAAGCCTAAGGAGGGCGTGAAA
ACCGAGAATGACCACATTAACTTGAAGGTTGCTGGACAGGATGGGTCCGTGGTTCAGTTCAAAATTAAAC
GCCACACACCGTTGTCGAAACTGATGAAAGCGTACTGCGAACGCCAGGGTCTTTCTATGCGTCAGATTCG
CTTCCGCTTTGATGGTCAACCGATTAATGAAACGGACACGCCGGCACAGCTGGAGATGGAGGATGAAGAC
ACTATCGACGTATTTCAGCAGCAGACCGTCGTAGGGGGCTCCGGCGGAAGCGGGGGGTCGGGAGGTTCCA
TGAGCGAAGAGAAACCAAAAGAAGGAGTTAAAACCGAAAACGACCATATCAACCTGAAGGTCGCCGGTCA
GGACGGCTCAGTCGTGCAGTTCAAGATTAAACGTCATACCCCATTAAGTAAGCTGATGAAGGCGTATTGT
GAGCGCCAAGGCTTGTCGATGCGCCAGATTCGTTTTCGCTTTGATGGTCAGCCAATCAACGAAACCGACA
CCCCGGCGCAGCTGGAAATGGAAGATGAAGATACCATCGATGTGTTCCAACAGCAAACGGTTGTTGGCGG
AAGCGGCGGGAGCGGTGGTAGCGGGGGTTCTATGTCCGAAGAAAAACCGAAAGAGGGTGTGAAGACTGAA
AACGACCACATTAATCTGAAGGTGGCGGGCCAGGACGGTTCCGTTGTTCAGTTTAAAATCAAACGTCACA
CCCCGCTGTCGAAACTGATGAAAGCCTATTGCGAACGTCAAGGGCTGAGCATGCGTCAAATTCGTTTTCG
CTTTGATGGTCAGCCAATCAACGAAACCGATACACCGGCGCAGCTGGAGATGGAAGACGAGGACACCATT
GACGTCTTCCAGCAACAAACTGTAGTGGGTGGCTCCTGCGGTGGCTCTCTCGAGAACCTGTATTTTCAGG
GCCGTAAACGTAAACGTAAACGTAAACGTAAAGGCTGAGTCGAGCACCACCACCACCACCACTGAGATCC
GGCTGCTAACAAAGCCCGAAAGGAAGCTGAGTTGGCTGCTGCCACCGCTGAGCAATAACTAGCATAACCC
CTTGGGGCCTCTAAACGGGTCTTGAGGGGTTTTTTGCTGAAAGGAGGAACTATATCCGGATTGGCGAATG
GG
[124 nt withheld, positions 1683-1806]
C
[91 nt withheld, positions 1808-1898]
A
[49 nt withheld, positions 1900-1948]
CCTTTGACGTTGGAGTCCACGTTCTTT
[37 nt withheld, positions 1976-2012]
ACCCTATCTCGGTCTATTCTTTTGATTTATAAGGGATTTTGCCGATTTCGGCCTATTGGTTAAAAAATGA
GCTGATTTAACAAAAATTTAACGCGAATTTTAACAAAATATTAACGCTTACAATTTAGGTGGCACTTTTC
GGGGAAATGTGCGCGGAACCCCTATTTGTTTATTTTTCTAAATACATTCAAATATGTATCCGCTCATGAG
ACAATAACCCTGATAAATGCTTCAATAATATTGAAAAAGGAAGAGTATGAGTATTCAACATTTCCGTGTC
GCCCTTATTCCCTTTTTTGCGGCATTTTGCCTTCCTGTTTTTGCTCACCCAGAAACGCTGGTGAAAGTAA
AAGATGCTGAAGATCAGTTGGGTGCACGAGTGGGTTACATCGAACTGGATCTCAACAGCGGTAAGATCCT
TGAGAGTTTTCGCCCCGAAGAACGTTTTCCAATGATGAGCACTTTTAAAGTTCTGCTATGTGGCGCGGTA
TTATCCCGTATTGACGCCGGGCAAGAGCAACTCGGTCGCCGCATACACTATTCTCAGAATGACTTGGTTG
AGTACTCACCAGTCACAGAAAAGCATCTTACGGATGGCATGACAGTAAGAGAATTATGCAGTGCTGCCAT
AACCATGAGTGATAACACTGCGGCCAACTTACTTCTGACAACGATCGGAGGACCGAAGGAGCTAACCGCT
TTTTTGCACAACATGGGGGATCATGTAACTCGCCTTGATCGTTGGGAACCGGAGCTGAATGAAGCCATAC
CAAACGACGAGCGTGACACCACGATGCCTGCAGCAATGGCAACAACGTTGCGCAAACTATTAACTGGCGA
ACTACTTACTCTAGCTTCCCGGCAACAATTAATAGACTGGATGGAGGCGGATAAAGTTGCAGGACCACTT
CTGCGCTCGGCCCTTCCGGCTGGCTGGTTTATTGCTGATAAATCTGGAGCCGGTGAGCGTGGGTCTCGCG
GTATCATTGCAGCACTGGGGCCAGATGGTAAGCCCTCCCGTATCGTAGTTATCTACACGACGGGGAGTCA
GGCAACTATGGATGAACGAAATAGACAGATCGCTGAGATAGGTGCCTCACTGATTAAGCATTGGTAACTG
TCAGACCAAGTTTACTCATATATACTTTAGATTGATTTAAAACTTCATTTTTAATTTAAAAGGATCTAGG
TGAAGATCCTTTTTGATAATCTCATGACCAAAATCCCTTAACGTGAGTTTTCGTTCCACTGAGCGTCAGA
CCCCGTAGAAAAGATCAAAGGATCTTCTTGAGATCCTTTTTTTCTGCGCGTAATCTGCTGCTTGCAAACA
AAAAAACCACCGCTACCAGCGGTGGTTTGTTTGCCGGATCAAGAGCTACCAACTCTTTTTCCGAAGGTAA
CTGGCTTCAGCAGAGCGCAGATACCAAATACTGTCCTTCTAGTGTAGCCGTAGTTAGGCCACCACTTCAA
GAACTCTGTAGCACCGCCTACATACCTCGCTCTGCTAATCCTGTTACCAGTGGCTGCTGCCAGTGGCGAT
AAGTCGTGTCTTACCGGGTTGGACTCAAGACGATAGTTACCGGATAAGGCGCAGCGGTCGGGCTGAACGG
GGGGTTCGTGCACACAGCCCAGCTTGGAGCGAACGACCTACACCGAACTGAGATACCTACAGCGTGAGCT
ATGAGAAAGCGCCACGCTTCCCGAAGGGAGAAAGGCGGACAGGTATCCGGTAAGCGGCAGGGTCGGAACA
GGAGAGCGCACGAGGGAGCTTCCAGGGGGAAACGCCTGGTATCTTTATAGTCCTGTCGGGTTTCGCCACC
TCTGACTTGAGCGTCGATTTTTGTGATGCTCGTCAGGGGGGCGGAGCCTATGGAAAAACGCCAGCAACGC
GGCCTTTTTACGGTTCCTGGCCTTTTGCTGGCCTTTTGCTCACATGTTCTTTCCTGCGTTATCCCCTGAT
TCTGTGGATAACCGTATTACCGCCTTTGAGTGAGCTGATACCGCTCGCCGCAGCCGAACGACCGAGCGCA
GCGAGTCAGTGAGCGAGGAAGCGGAAGAGCGCCTGATGCGGTATTTTCTCCTTACGCATCTGTGCGGTAT
TTCACACCGCAATGGTGCACTCTCAGTACAATCTGCTCTGATGCCGCATAGTTAAGCCAGTATACACTCC
GCTATCGCTACGTGACTGGGTCATGGCTGCGCCCCGACACCCGCCAACACCCGCTGACGCGCCCTGACGG
GCTTGTCTGCTCCCGGCATCCGCTTACAGACAAGCTGTGACCGTCTCCGGGAGCTGCATGTGTCAGAGGT
TTTCACCGTCATCACCGAAACGCGCGAGGCAGCTGCGGTAAAGCTCATCAGCGTGGTCGTGAAGCGATTC
ACAGATGTCTGCCTGTTCATCCGCGTCCAGCTCGTTGAGTTTCTCCAGAAGCGTTAATGTCTGGCTTCTG
ATAAAGCGGGCCATGTTAAGGGCGGTTTTTTCCTGTTTGGTCACTGATGCCTCCGTGTAAGGGGGATTTC
TGTTCATGGGGGTAATGATACCGATGAAACGAGAGAGGATGCTCACGATACGGGTTACTGATGATGAACA
TGCCCGGTTACTGGAACGTTGTGAGGGTAAACAACTGGCGGTATGGATGCGGCGGGACCAGAGAAAAATC
ACTCAGGGTCAATGCCAGCGCTTCGTTAATACAGATGTAGGTGTTCCACAGGGTAGCCAGCAGCATCCTG
CGATGCAGATCCGGAACATAATGGTGCAGGGCGCTGACTTCCGCGTTTCCAGACTTTACGAAACACGGAA
ACCGAAGACCATTCATGTTGTTGCTCAGGTCGCAGACGTTTTGCAGCAGCAGTCGCTTCACGTTCGCTCG
CGTATCGGTGATTCATTCTGCTAACCAGTAAGGCAACCCCGCCAGCCTAGCCGGGTCCTCAACGACAGGA
GCACGATCATGCGCACCCGTGGGGCCGCCATGCCGGCGATAATGGCCTGCTTCTCGCCGAAACGTTTGGT
GGCGGGACCAGTGACGAAGGCTTGAGCGAGGGCGTGCAAGATTCCGAATACCGCAAGCGACAGGCCGATC
ATCGTCGCGCTCCAGCGAAAGCGGTCCTCGCCGAAAATGACCCAGAGCGCTGCCGGCACCTGTCCTACGA
GTTGCATGATAAAGAAGACAGTCATAAGTGCGGCGACGATAGTCATGCCCCGCGCCCACCGGAAGGAGCT
GACTGGGTTGAAGGCTCTCAAGGGCATCGGTCGAGATCCCGGTGCCTAATGAGTGAGCTAACTTACATTA
ATTGCGTTGCGCTCACTGCCCGCTTTCCAGTCGGGAAACCTGTCGTGCCAGCTGCATTAATGAATCGGCC
AACGCGCGGGGAGAGGCGGTTTGCGTATTGGGCGCCAGGGTGGTTTTTCTTTTCACCAGTGAGACGGGCA
ACAGCTGATTGCCCTTCACCGCCTGGCCCTGAGAGAGTTGCAGCAAGCGGTCCACGCTGGTTTGCCCCAG
CAGGCGAAAATCCTGTTTGATGGTGGTTAACGGCGGGATATAACATGAGCTGTCTTCGGTATCGTCGTAT
CCCACTACCGAGATATCCGCACCAACGCGCAGCCCGGACTCGGTAATGGCGCGCATTGCGCCCAGCGCCA
TCTGATCGTTGGCAACCAGCATCGCAGTGGGAACGATGCCCTCATTCAGCATTTGCATGGTTTGTTGAAA
ACCGGACATGGCACTCCAGTCGCCTTCCCGTTCCGCTATCGGCTGAATTTGATTGCGAGTGAGATATTTA
TGCCAGCCAGCCAGACGCAGACGCGCCGAGACAGAACTTAATGGGCCCGCTAACAGCGCGATTTGCTGGT
GACCCAATGCGACCAGATGCTCCACGCCCAGTCGCGTACCGTCTTCATGGGAGAAAATAATACTGTTGAT
GGGTGTCTGGTCAGAGACATCAAGAAATAACGCCGGAACATTAGTGCAGGCAGCTTCCACAGCAATGGCA
TCCTGGTCATCCAGCGGATAGTTAATGATCAGCCCACTGACGCGTTGCGCGAGAAGATTGTGCACCGCCG
CTTTACAGGCTTCGACGCCGCTTCGTTCTACCATCGACACCACCACGCTGGCACCCAGTTGATCGGCGCG
AGATTTAATCGCCGCGACAATTTGCGACGGCGCGTGCAGGGCCAGACTGGAGGTGGCAACGCCAATCAGC
AACGACTGTTTGCCCGCCAGTTGTTGTGCCACGCGGTTGGGAATGTAATTCAGCTCCGCCATCGCCGCTT
CCACTTTTTCCCGCGTTTTCGCAGAAACGTGGCTGGCCTGGTTCACCACGCGGGAAACGGTCTGATAAGA
GACACCGGCATACTCTGCGACATCGTATAACGTTACTGGTTTCACATTCACCACCCTGAATTGACTCTCT
TCCGGGCGCTATCATGCCATACCGCGAAAGGTTTTGCGCCATTCGATGGTGTCCGGGATCTCGACGCTCT
CCCTTATGCGACTCCTGCATTAGGAAGCAGCCCAGTAGTAGGTTGAGGCCGTTGAGCACCGCCGCCGCAA
GGAATGGTGCATGCAAGGAGATGGCGCCCAACAGTCCCCCGGCCACGGGGCCTGCCACCATACCCACGCC
GAAACAAGCGCTCATGAGCCCGAAGTGGCGAGCCCGATCTTCCCCATCGGTGATGTCGGCGATATAGGCG
CCAGCAACCGCACCTGTGGCGCCGGTGATGCCGGCCACGATGCGTCCGGCGTAGAGGATCGAGATCTCGA
TCCCGCGAAATTAATACGACTCACTATAGGGGAATTGTGAGCGGATAACAATTCCCCTCTAGAAATAATT
TTGTTTAACTTTAAGAAGGAGATATACCATGGGCCATCACCATCACCATCACCATCACCATCACGGCGAA
AACCTATACTTCCAGGGATCCATGGTGAGCAAGGGCGAGGAGCTGTTCACCGGGGTGGTGCCCATCCTGG
TCGAGCTGGACGGCGACGTAAACGGCCACAAGTTCAGCGTGTCCGGCGAGGGCGAGGGCGATGCCACCTA
CGGCAAGCTGACCCTGAAGTTCATCTGCACCACCGGCAAGCTGCCCGTGCCCTGGCCCACCCTCGTGACC
ACCCTGACCTACGGCGTGCAGTGCTTCAGCCGCTACCCCGACC
